>Addgene plasmid #122817 | pAC10097_pLX-Hygro-IRES-TagBFP2 | depositor full sequence | sequence record 234319 | pAC10097_pLX-Hygro-IRES-TagBFP2 sequence 9669 bps
CCCGGGGTTATTAATAGTAATCAATTACGGGGTCATTAGTTCATAGCCCATATATGGAGTTCCGCGTTAC
ATAACTTACGGTAAATGGCCCGCCTGGCTGACCGCCCAACGACCCCCGCCCATTGACGTCAATAATGACG
TATGTTCCCATAGTAACGCCAATAGGGACTTTCCATTGACGTCAATGGGTGGAGTATTTACGGTAAACTG
CCCACTTGGCAGTACATCAAGTGTATCATATGCCAAGTACGCCCCCTATTGACGTCAATGACGGTAAATG
GCCCGCCTGGCATTATGCCCAGTACATGACCTTATGGGACTTTCCTACTTGGCAGTACATCTACGTATTA
GTCATCGCTATTACCATGGTGATGCGGTTTTGGCAGTACATCAATGGGCGTGGATAGCGGTTTGACTCAC
GGGGATTTCCAAGTCTCCACCCCATTGACGTCAATGGGAGTTTGTTTTGGCACCAAAATCAACGGGACTT
TCCAAAATGTCGTAACAACTCCGCCCCATTGACGCAAATGGGCGGTAGGCGTGTACGGTGGGAGGTCTAT
ATAAGCAGAGCTCTCTGGCTAACTGTCGGGATCAACAAGTTTGTACAAAAAAGCAGGCTCCGAATTCACC
GGTGCCACCATGAAAAAGCCTGAACTCACCGCGACGTCTGTCGAGAAGTTTCTGATCGAAAAGTTCGACA
GCGTCTCCGACCTGATGCAGCTCTCGGAGGGCGAAGAATCTCGTGCTTTCAGCTTCGATGTAGGAGGGCG
TGGATATGTCCTGCGGGTAAATAGCTGCGCCGATGGTTTCTACAAAGATCGTTATGTTTATCGGCACTTT
GCATCGGCCGCGCTCCCGATTCCGGAAGTGCTTGACATTGGGGAATTTAGCGAGAGCCTGACCTATTGCA
TCTCCCGCCGTGCACAGGGTGTCACGTTGCAAGACCTGCCTGAAACCGAACTGCCCGCTGTTCTGCAGCC
GGTCGCGGAGGCCATGGATGCGATCGCTGCGGCCGATCTTAGCCAGACGAGCGGGTTCGGCCCATTCGGA
CCGCAAGGAATCGGTCAATACACTACATGGCGTGATTTCATATGCGCGATTGCTGATCCCCATGTGTATC
ACTGGCAAACTGTGATGGACGACACCGTCAGTGCGTCCGTCGCGCAGGCTCTCGATGAGCTGATGCTTTG
GGCCGAGGACTGCCCCGAAGTCCGGCACCTCGTGCACGCGGATTTCGGCTCCAACAATGTCCTGACGGAC
AATGGCCGCATAACAGCGGTCATTGACTGGAGCGAGGCGATGTTCGGGGATTCCCAATACGAGGTCGCCA
ACATCTTCTTCTGGAGGCCGTGGTTGGCTTGTATGGAGCAGCAGACGCGCTACTTCGAGCGGAGGCATCC
GGAGCTTGCAGGATCGCCGCGGCTCCGGGCGTATATGCTCCGCATTGGTCTTGACCAACTCTATCAGAGC
TTGGTTGACGGCAATTTCGATGATGCAGCTTGGGCGCAGGGTCGATGCGACGCAATCGTCCGATCCGGAG
CCGGGACTGTCGGGCGTACACAAATCGCCCGCAGAAGCGCGGCCGTCTGGACCGATGGCTGTGTAGAAGT
ACTCGCCGATAGTGGAAACCGACGCCCCAGCACTCGTCCGAGGGCAAAGGAATAGTTAATTAAGAATTCG
ACCCAGCTTTCTTGTACAAAGTGGTTGGTAAGCCTATCCCTAACCCTCTCCTCGGTCTCGATTCTACGTA
GTAATGAGCTAGCAGTCTCGAGGTTAACGAATTCCGCCCCCCCCCTAACGTTACTGGCCGAAGCCGCTTG
GAATAAGGCCGGTGTGCGCTTGTCTATATGTTATTTTCCACCATATTGCCGTCTTTTGGCAATGTGAGGG
CCCGGAAACCTGGCCCTGTCTTCTTGACGAGCATTCCTAGGGGTCTTTCCCCTCTCGCCAAAGGAATGCA
AGGTCTGTTGAATGTCGTGAAGGAAGCAGTTCCTCTGGAAGCTTCTTGAAGACAAACAACGTCTGTAGCG
ACCCTTTGCAGGCAGCGGAACCCCCCACCTGGCGACAGGTGCCCCTGCGGCCAAAAGCCACGTGTATAAG
ATACACCTGCAAAGGCGGCACAACCCCAGTGCCACGTTGTGAGTTGGATAGTTGTGGAAAGAGTCAAATG
GCTCTCCTCAAGCGTATTCAACAAGGGGCTGAAGGATGCCCAGAAGGTACCCCATTGTATGGGATCTGAT
CTGGGGCCTCGGTGCACATGCTTTACATGTGTTTAGTCGAGGTTAAAAAAACGTCTAGGCCCCCCGAACC
ACGGGGACGTGGTTTTCCTTTGAAAAACACGATAATACCATGGCCATGAGCGAGCTGATTAAGGAGAACA
TGCACATGAAGCTGTACATGGAGGGCACCGTGGACAACCATCACTTCAAGTGCACATCCGAGGGCGAAGG
CAAGCCCTACGAGGGCACCCAGACCATGAGAATCAAGGTGGTCGAGGGCGGCCCTCTCCCCTTCGCCTTC
GACATCCTGGCTACTAGCTTCCTCTACGGCAGCAAGACCTTCATCAACCACACCCAGGGCATCCCCGACT
TCTTCAAGCAGTCCTTCCCTGAGGGCTTCACATGGGAGAGAGTCACCACATACGAAGACGGGGGCGTGCT
GACCGCTACCCAGGACACCAGCCTCCAGGACGGCTGCCTCATCTACAACGTCAAGATCAGAGGGGTGAAC
TTCACATCCAACGGCCCTGTGATGCAGAAGAAAACACTCGGCTGGGAGGCCTTCACCGAGACGCTGTACC
CCGCTGACGGCGGCCTGGAAGGCAGAAACGACATGGCCCTGAAGCTCGTGGGCGGGAGCCATCTGATCGC
AAACATCAAGACCACATATAGATCCAAGAAACCCGCTAAGAACCTCAAGATGCCTGGCGTCTACTATGTG
GACTACAGACTGGAAAGAATCAAGGAGGCCAACAACGAGACCTACGTCGAGCAGCACGAGGTGGCAGTGG
CCAGATACTGCGACCTCCCTAGCAAACTGGGGCACAAGCTTAATTAACACCGGTGGCGCGTTAAGTCGAC
AATCAACCTCTGGATTACAAAATTTGTGAAAGATTGACTGGTATTCTTAACTATGTTGCTCCTTTTACGC
TATGTGGATACGCTGCTTTAATGCCTTTGTATCATGCTATTGCTTCCCGTATGGCTTTCATTTTCTCCTC
CTTGTATAAATCCTGGTTGCTGTCTCTTTATGAGGAGTTGTGGCCCGTTGTCAGGCAACGTGGCGTGGTG
TGCACTGTGTTTGCTGACGCAACCCCCACTGGTTGGGGCATTGCCACCACCTGTCAGCTCCTTTCCGGGA
CTTTCGCTTTCCCCCTCCCTATTGCCACGGCGGAACTCATCGCCGCCTGCCTTGCCCGCTGCTGGACAGG
GGCTCGGCTGTTGGGCACTGACAATTCCGTGGTGTTGTCGGGGAAATCATCGTCCTTTCCTTGGCTGCTC
GCCTGTGTTGCCACCTGGATTCTGCGCGGGACGTCCTTCTGCTACGTCCCTTCGGCCCTCAATCCAGCGG
ACCTTCCTTCCCGCGGCCTGCTGCCGGCTCTGCGGCCTCTTCCGCGTCTTCGCCTTCGCCCTCAGACGAG
TCGGATCTCCCTTTGGGCCGCCTCCCCGCGTCGACTTTAAGACCAATGACTTACAAGGCAGCTGTAGATC
TTAGCCACTTTTTAAAAGAAAAGGGGGGACTGGAAGGGCTAATTCACTCCCAACGAAGACAAGATCTGCT
TTTTGCTTGTACTGGGTCTCTCTGGTTAGACCAGATCTGAGCCTGGGAGCTCTCTGGCTAACTAGGGAAC
CCACTGCTTAAGCCTCAATAAAGCTTGCCTTGAGTGCTTCAAGTAGTGTGTGCCCGTCTGTTGTGTGACT
CTGGTAACTAGAGATCCCTCAGACCCTTTTAGTCAGTGTGGAAAATCTCTAGCAGTACGTATAGTAGTTC
ATGTCATCTTATTATTCAGTATTTATAACTTGCAAAGAAATGAATATCAGAGAGTGAGAGGAACTTGTTT
ATTGCAGCTTATAATGGTTACAAATAAAGCAATAGCATCACAAATTTCACAAATAAAGCATTTTTTTCAC
TGCATTCTAGTTGTGGTTTGTCCAAACTCATCAATGTATCTTATCATGTCTGGCTCTAGCTATCCCGCCC
CTAACTCCGCCCATCCCGCCCCTAACTCCGCCCAGTTCCGCCCATTCTCCGCCCCATGGCTGACTAATTT
TTTTTATTTATGCAGAGGCCGAGGCCGCCTCGGCCTCTGAGCTATTCCAGAAGTAGTGAGGAGGCTTTTT
TGGAGGCCTAGGGACGTACCCAATTCGCCCTATAGTGAGTCGTATTACGCGCGCTCACTGGCCGTCGTTT
TACAACGTCGTGACTGGGAAAACCCTGGCGTTACCCAACTTAATCGCCTTGCAGCACATCCCCCTTTCGC
CAGCTGGCGTAATAGCGAAGAGGCCCGCACCGATCGCCCTTCCCAACAGTTGCGCAGCCTGAATGGCGAA
TGGG
[124 nt withheld, positions 4555-4678]
C
[91 nt withheld, positions 4680-4770]
A
[49 nt withheld, positions 4772-4820]
CCTTTGACGTTGGAGTCCACGTTCTTT
[37 nt withheld, positions 4848-4884]
ACCCTATCTCGGTCTATTCTTTTGATTTATAAGGGATTTTGCCGATTTCGGCCTATTGGTTAAAAAATGA
GCTGATTTAACAAAAATTTAACGCGAATTTTAACAAAATATTAACGCTTACAATTTAGGTGGCACTTTTC
GGGGAAATGTGCGCGGAACCCCTATTTGTTTATTTTTCTAAATACATTCAAATATGTATCCGCTCATGAG
ACAATAACCCTGATAAATGCTTCAATAATATTGAAAAAGGAAGAGTATGAGTATTCAACATTTCCGTGTC
GCCCTTATTCCCTTTTTTGCGGCATTTTGCCTTCCTGTTTTTGCTCACCCAGAAACGCTGGTGAAAGTAA
AAGATGCTGAAGATCAGTTGGGTGCACGAGTGGGTTACATCGAACTGGATCTCAACAGCGGTAAGATCCT
TGAGAGTTTTCGCCCCGAAGAACGTTTTCCAATGATGAGCACTTTTAAAGTTCTGCTATGTGGCGCGGTA
TTATCCCGTATTGACGCCGGGCAAGAGCAACTCGGTCGCCGCATACACTATTCTCAGAATGACTTGGTTG
AGTACTCACCAGTCACAGAAAAGCATCTTACGGATGGCATGACAGTAAGAGAATTATGCAGTGCTGCCAT
AACCATGAGTGATAACACTGCGGCCAACTTACTTCTGACAACGATCGGAGGACCGAAGGAGCTAACCGCT
TTTTTGCACAACATGGGGGATCATGTAACTCGCCTTGATCGTTGGGAACCGGAGCTGAATGAAGCCATAC
CAAACGACGAGCGTGACACCACGATGCCTGTAGCAATGGCAACAACGTTGCGCAAACTATTAACTGGCGA
ACTACTTACTCTAGCTTCCCGGCAACAATTAATAGACTGGATGGAGGCGGATAAAGTTGCAGGACCACTT
CTGCGCTCGGCCCTTCCGGCTGGCTGGTTTATTGCTGATAAATCTGGAGCCGGTGAGCGTGGGTCTCGCG
GTATCATTGCAGCACTGGGGCCAGATGGTAAGCCCTCCCGTATCGTAGTTATCTACACGACGGGGAGTCA
GGCAACTATGGATGAACGAAATAGACAGATCGCTGAGATAGGTGCCTCACTGATTAAGCATTGGTAACTG
TCAGACCAAGTTTACTCATATATACTTTAGATTGATTTAAAACTTCATTTTTAATTTAAAAGGATCTAGG
TGAAGATCCTTTTTGATAATCTCATGACCAAAATCCCTTAACGTGAGTTTTCGTTCCACTGAGCGTCAGA
CCCCGTAGAAAAGATCAAAGGATCTTCTTGAGATCCTTTTTTTCTGCGCGTAATCTGCTGCTTGCAAACA
AAAAAACCACCGCTACCAGCGGTGGTTTGTTTGCCGGATCAAGAGCTACCAACTCTTTTTCCGAAGGTAA
CTGGCTTCAGCAGAGCGCAGATACCAAATACTGTTCTTCTAGTGTAGCCGTAGTTAGGCCACCACTTCAA
GAACTCTGTAGCACCGCCTACATACCTCGCTCTGCTAATCCTGTTACCAGTGGCTGCTGCCAGTGGCGAT
AAGTCGTGTCTTACCGGGTTGGACTCAAGACGATAGTTACCGGATAAGGCGCAGCGGTCGGGCTGAACGG
GGGGTTCGTGCACACAGCCCAGCTTGGAGCGAACGACCTACACCGAACTGAGATACCTACAGCGTGAGCT
ATGAGAAAGCGCCACGCTTCCCGAAGGGAGAAAGGCGGACAGGTATCCGGTAAGCGGCAGGGTCGGAACA
GGAGAGCGCACGAGGGAGCTTCCAGGGGGAAACGCCTGGTATCTTTATAGTCCTGTCGGGTTTCGCCACC
TCTGACTTGAGCGTCGATTTTTGTGATGCTCGTCAGGGGGGCGGAGCCTATGGAAAAACGCCAGCAACGC
GGCCTTTTTACGGTTCCTGGCCTTTTGCTGGCCTTTTGCTCACATGTTCTTTCCTGCGTTATCCCCTGAT
TCTGTGGATAACCGTATTACCGCCTTTGAGTGAGCTGATACCGCTCGCCGCAGCCGAACGACCGAGCGCA
GCGAGTCAGTGAGCGAGGAAGCGGAAGAGCGCCCAATACGCAAACCGCCTCTCCCCGCGCGTTGGCCGAT
TCATTAATGCAGCTGGCACGACAGGTTTCCCGACTGGAAAGCGGGCAGTGAGCGCAACGCAATTAATGTG
AGTTAGCTCACTCATTAGGCACCCCAGGCTTTACACTTTATGCTTCCGGCTCGTATGTTGTGTGGAATTG
TGAGCGGATAACAATTTCACACAGGAAACAGCTATGACCATGATTACGCCAAGCGCGCAATTAACCCTCA
CTAAAGGGAACAAAAGCTGGAGCTGCAAGCTTAATGTAGTCTTATGCAATACTCTTGTAGTCTTGCAACA
TGGTAACGATGAGTTAGCAACATGCCTTACAAGGAGAGAAAAAGCACCGTGCATGCCGATTGGTGGAAGT
AAGGTGGTACGATCGTGCCTTATTAGGAAGGCAACAGACGGGTCTGACATGGATTGGACGAACCACTGAA
TTGCCGCATTGCAGAGATATTGTATTTAAGTGCCTAGCTCGATACATAAACGGGTCTCTCTGGTTAGACC
AGATCTGAGCCTGGGAGCTCTCTGGCTAACTAGGGAACCCACTGCTTAAGCCTCAATAAAGCTTGCCTTG
AGTGCTTCAAGTAGTGTGTGCCCGTCTGTTGTGTGACTCTGGTAACTAGAGATCCCTCAGACCCTTTTAG
TCAGTGTGGAAAATCTCTAGCAGTGGCGCCCGAACAGGGACTTGAAAGCGAAAGGGAAACCAGAGGAGCT
CTCTCGACGCAGGACTCGGCTTGCTGAAGCGCGCACGGCAAGAGGCGAGGGGCGGCGACTGGTGAGTACG
CCAAAAATTTTGACTAGCGGAGGCTAGAAGGAGAGAGATGGGTGCGAGAGCGTCAGTATTAAGCGGGGGA
GAATTAGATCGCGATGGGAAAAAATTCGGTTAAGGCCAGGGGGAAAGAAAAAATATAAATTAAAACATAT
AGTATGGGCAAGCAGGGAGCTAGAACGATTCGCAGTTAATCCTGGCCTGTTAGAAACATCAGAAGGCTGT
AGACAAATACTGGGACAGCTACAACCATCCCTTCAGACAGGATCAGAAGAACTTAGATCATTATATAATA
CAGTAGCAACCCTCTATTGTGTGCATCAAAGGATAGAGATAAAAGACACCAAGGAAGCTTTAGACAAGAT
AGAGGAAGAGCAAAACAAAAGTAAGACCACCGCACAGCAAGCGGCCGCTGATCTTCAGACCTGGAGGAGG
AGATATGAGGGACAATTGGAGAAGTGAATTATATAAATATAAAGTAGTAAAAATTGAACCATTAGGAGTA
GCACCCACCAAGGCAAAGAGAAGAGTGGTGCAGAGAGAAAAAAGAGCAGTGGGAATAGGAGCTTTGTTCC
TTGGGTTCTTGGGAGCAGCAGGAAGCACTATGGGCGCAGCGTCAATGACGCTGACGGTACAGGCCAGACA
ATTATTGTCTGGTATAGTGCAGCAGCAGAACAATTTGCTGAGGGCTATTGAGGCGCAACAGCATCTGTTG
CAACTCACAGTCTGGGGCATCAAGCAGCTCCAGGCAAGAATCCTGGCTGTGGAAAGATACCTAAAGGATC
AACAGCTCCTGGGGATTTGGGGTTGCTCTGGAAAACTCATTTGCACCACTGCTGTGCCTTGGAATGCTAG
TTGGAGTAATAAATCTCTGGAACAGATTTGGAATCACACGACCTGGATGGAGTGGGACAGAGAAATTAAC
AATTACACAAGCTTAATACACTCCTTAATTGAAGAATCGCAAAACCAGCAAGAAAAGAATGAACAAGAAT
TATTGGAATTAGATAAATGGGCAAGTTTGTGGAATTGGTTTAACATAACAAATTGGCTGTGGTATATAAA
ATTATTCATAATGATAGTAGGAGGCTTGGTAGGTTTAAGAATAGTTTTTGCTGTACTTTCTATAGTGAAT
AGAGTTAGGCAGGGATATTCACCATTATCGTTTCAGACCCACCTCCCAACCCCGAGGGGACCCTTGCGCC
TTTTCCAAGGCAGCCCTGGGTTTGCGCAGGGACGCGGCTGCTCTGGGCGTGGTTCCGGGAAACGCAGCGG
CGCCGACCCTGGGTCTCGCACATTCTTCACGTCCGTTCGCAGCGTCACCCGGATCTTCGCCGCTACCCTT
GTGGGCCCCCCGGCGACGCTTCCTGCTCCGCCCCTAAGTCGGGAAGGTTCCTTGCGGTTCGCGGCGTGCC
GGACGTGACAAACGGAAGCCGCACGTCTCACTAGTACCCTCGCAGACGGACAGCGCCAGGGAGCAATGGC
AGCGCGCCGACCGCGATGGGCTGTGGCCAATAGCGGCTGCTCAGCAGGGCGCGCCGAGAGCAGCGGCCGG
GAAGGGGCGGTGCGGGAGGCGGGGTGTGGGGCGGTAGTGTGGGCCCTGTTCCTGCCCGCGCGGTGTTCCG
CATTCTGCAAGCCTCCGGAGCGCACGTCGGCAGTCGGCTCCCTCGTTGACCGAATCACCGACCTCTCTCC
CCAGGGGGTACCCAGCTGTCTAGAGAATTCTAGATCTTGAGACAAATGGCAGTATTCATCCACAATTTTA
AAAGAAAAGGGGGGATTGGGGGGTACAGTGCAGGGGAAAGAATAGTAGACATAATAGCAACAGACATACA
AACTAAAGAATTACAAAAACAAATTACAAAAATTCAAAATTTTCGGGTTTATTACAGGGACAGCAGAGAT
CCACTTTGGCGCCGGCTCGAGGGGG
Features (pLannotate 1.2.2; 32 found; start..end, strand, type, name):
     65..368     +  enhancer       CMV enhancer: human cytomegalovirus immediate early enhancer
    369..572     +  promoter       CMV promoter: human cytomegalovirus (CMV) immediate early promoter
    595..619     +  protein_bind   attB1: mutant version of attB; recombination site for the Gateway® BP reaction BP Clonase™
    640..1662    +  CDS            hph: KHYB_ECOLX - Experimental evidence at protein level: Swiss-Prot protein existence level 1. The aminoglycoside phosphotransferases achieve inactivation of their antibiotic substrates by phosphorylation. Only phosphorylates hygromycin and closely related compounds such as demethyl analogs and destomycin. From Escherichia coli.
   1681..1705    -  protein_bind   attB2: mutant version of attB; recombination site for the Gateway® BP reaction BP Clonase™
   1707..1748    +  CDS            V5 tag: epitope tag from simian virus 5
   1787..2356    +  misc_feature   IRES2: internal ribosome entry site (IRES) of the encephalomyocarditis virus (EMCV)
   2356..3057    +  CDS            TagBFP: monomeric blue fluorescent protein mammalian codon-optimized
   3081..3669    +  misc_feature   WPRE: woodchuck hepatitis virus posttranscriptional regulatory element
   3720..3739    +  misc_feature   cPPT/CTS (fragment): central polypurine tract and central termination sequence of HIV-1
   3741..3974    +  LTR            3' LTR (ΔU3): self-inactivating 3' long terminal repeat (LTR) from HIV-1
   4052..4173    +  polyA_signal   SV40 poly(A) signal: SV40 polyadenylation signal
   4213..4348    +  rep_origin     SV40 ori: SV40 origin of replication
   4369..4387    -  promoter       T7 promoter: promoter for bacteriophage T7 RNA polymerase
   4395..4550    +  CDS            lacZα (fragment): LacZα fragment of β-galactosidase; lacZ fragment
   4555..4983    +  rep_origin     f1 ori (sequence partly withheld): f1 bacteriophage origin of replication; arrow indicates direction of (+) strand synthesis
   5036..5140    +  promoter       AmpR promoter: bla
   5141..6001    +  CDS            AmpR: β-lactamase; bla; confers resistance to ampicillin, carbenicillin, and related antibiotics
   6172..6760    +  rep_origin     ori: high-copy-number ColE1/pMB1/pBR322/pUC origin of replication
   6943..7035    +  CDS            lacI (fragment): lac repressor; lacI; The lac repressor binds to the lac operator to inhibit transcription in E. coli. This inhibition can be relieved by adding lactose or isopropyl-β-D-thiogalactopyranoside (IPTG).
   7048..7069    +  protein_bind   CAP binding site: CAP binding activates transcription in the presence of cAMP. E. coli catabolite activator protein
   7084..7114    +  promoter       lac promoter: promoter for the E. coli lac operon
   7122..7138    +  protein_bind   lac operator: The lac repressor binds to the lac operator to inhibit transcription in E. coli. This inhibition can be relieved by adding lactose or isopropyl-β-D-thiogalactopyranoside (IPTG). lac repressor encoded by lacI
   7183..7201    +  promoter       T3 promoter: promoter for bacteriophage T3 RNA polymerase
   7229..7455    +  promoter       RSV promoter: Rous sarcoma virus enhancer/promoter
   7456..7636    +  LTR            5' LTR (truncated): truncated 5' long terminal repeat (LTR) from HIV-1
   7683..7808    +  misc_feature   HIV-1 Ψ: packaging signal of human immunodeficiency virus type 1
   7792..8155    +  CDS            HIV-1 gag (fragment): gag protein from human immunodeficiency virus 1; gag
   8301..8534    +  misc_feature   RRE: The Rev response element (RRE) of HIV-1 allows for Rev-dependent mRNA export from the nucleus to the cytoplasm.
   8911..8937    +  CDS            Rev (fragment): human immunodeficiency virus 1 (HIV-1) Rev protein; rev; enhances nuclear export of unspliced and incompletely spliced viral mRNAs
   8938..9438    +  promoter       hPGK promoter: human phosphoglycerate kinase 1 promoter
   9500..9617    +  misc_feature   cPPT/CTS: central polypurine tract and central termination sequence of HIV-1
