[The description below was written by a language model from this plasmid's Addgene catalogue record and pLannotate feature annotations shown in this document.]
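Description:
pAC10097_pLX-Hygro-IRES-TagBFP2 is a 9,669 nt third-generation-style, self-inactivating HIV-1 lentiviral vector for mammalian expression. It was made by Gateway cloning of a full-length ("non-split") hygromycin resistance gene into the destination vector pAC10094_pLX-DEST-IRES-TagBFP2. In bacteria it is maintained through a high-copy ColE1/pUC origin and selected with ampicillin via the bla gene. An f1 origin and remnants of a lac/T3/T7 cloning cassette are also present in the backbone.

The viral genome is transcribed from a chimeric RSV promoter fused to a truncated 5' LTR. It carries the Ψ packaging signal with a gag fragment, the Rev response element, a cPPT/CTS, and a ΔU3 3' LTR followed by an SV40 poly(A) signal and SV40 origin. Within the transfer region, a CMV enhancer/promoter drives a bicistronic transcript. The E. coli hph hygromycin phosphotransferase coding sequence sits first, flanked by attB1 and attB2 recombination sites. A V5 epitope tag is annotated just downstream of attB2, but the record does not indicate whether it is translated in frame with hph. An EMCV IRES then allows cap-independent translation of the monomeric blue fluorescent protein TagBFP2 (annotated as TagBFP), and a WPRE enhances transcript expression. An hPGK promoter is also annotated upstream of the cPPT and CMV elements, though its role here is not stated.

Transduced cells can therefore be selected with hygromycin and tracked by blue fluorescence. The associated work concerns split selectable markers, so this intact-marker construct probably serves as the unsplit reference or control, although the record does not say so explicitly.
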