Addgene plasmid #122817: pAC10097_pLX-Hygro-IRES-TagBFP2
Purpose: Plasmid 97:Lentiviral vector encoding Non-split Hygroand TagBFP2
Depositing lab: Albert Cheng. Publication: Split Selectable Markers. Jillette N, Du M, Cheng AW. bioRxiv 452979 10.1101/452979.
Backbone
  Vector backbone: pAC10094_pLX-DEST-IRES-TagBFP2 (Addgene# 122814)
  Vector type: Mammalian Expression, Lentiviral
  Selectable markers: Non-split Hygro
Growth in bacteria
  Bacterial resistance: Ampicillin, 100 μg/mL
  Growth temperature: 30°C
  Growth strain: NEB Stable
  Copy number: Unknown
Gene/Insert
  Gene/Insert name: Non-split Hygro
  Species: Synthetic
  Cloning method: Gateway Cloning
  Sequencing primers: 5′ CMV-Forward; 3′ IRES-R
Terms and licenses: Academic/Nonprofit Terms; Industry Terms: Not Available to Industry
Depositor comments: Please visit https://www.biorxiv.org/content/10.1101/452979v2 for BioRxiv preprint.
How to cite: pAC10097_pLX-Hygro-IRES-TagBFP2 was a gift from Albert Cheng (Addgene plasmid # 122817)
